Addgene plasmid #170834: Eomes gRNA#1
Purpose: Cas9-mediated knockout of Eomes in mammalian cells
Depositing lab: Takeshi Imai. Depositing organization: Kyushu University. Publication: BMPR-2 gates activity-dependent stabilization of primary dendrites during mitral cell remodeling. Aihara S, Fujimoto S, Sakaguchi R, Imai T. Cell Rep. 2021 Jun 22;35(12):109276. doi: 10.1016/j.celrep.2021.109276. PubMed 34161760.
Backbone
  Vector backbone: gRNA backbone
  Vector type: Mammalian Expression, CRISPR
Growth in bacteria
  Bacterial resistance: Ampicillin, 100 μg/mL
  Growth temperature: 37°C
  Growth strain: DH5alpha
  Copy number: Low Copy
Gene/Insert
  Gene/Insert name: Eomes
  gRNA/shRNA sequence: CGGCGCGCACTTCTACTCGCTGG
  Species: M. musculus (mouse)
  Entrez Gene: Eomes (a.k.a. TBR-2, Tbr2)
Terms and licenses: Academic/Nonprofit Terms; Industry Terms: Not Available to Industry
How to cite: Eomes gRNA#1 was a gift from Takeshi Imai (Addgene plasmid # 170834 ; http://n2t.net/addgene:170834 ; RRID:Addgene_170834)
