[The description below was written by a language model from this plasmid's Addgene catalogue record and pLannotate feature annotations shown in this document.]
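Description:
Eomes gRNA#1 is a small (about 2.8 kb) mammalian CRISPR guide-expression plasmid built on a minimal "gRNA backbone" and intended for Cas9-mediated knockout of mouse Eomes (also known as Tbr2) in mammalian cells. The functional cassette consists of a human U6 promoter, an RNA polymerase III promoter suited to producing short, precisely initiated transcripts. It is followed by a short gap where the Eomes-targeting spacer sits, and then by the Streptococcus pyogenes guide RNA scaffold. Transcription therefore yields a single guide RNA that directs SpCas9 to the Eomes locus, where repair of the resulting double-strand break can introduce frameshifting indels. The feature table shows no Cas9 coding sequence, no fluorescent reporter and no mammalian selection marker, so the nuclease has to be supplied separately, for example from a co-delivered expression plasmid or a Cas9-expressing host.

For propagation in E. coli the plasmid carries a ColE1/pUC-type origin of replication and an ampicillin resistance gene (β-lactamase) driven by its own promoter. The catalogue entry lists the plasmid as low copy, whereas the annotated origin is of a type generally described as high copy; the record does not resolve this difference. The remaining annotations are a pUC-style multiple cloning site, the lac promoter, operator and CAP binding site, short lacI fragments, a partial attB2 site and a fragment of an RSF origin. These look like leftovers from the cloning vector and earlier construction steps, and they play no evident role in guide expression. The "#1" in the name suggests it is one of several guides against this gene, but the record does not describe the others.
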