Features (pLannotate 1.2.2; 13 found; start..end, strand, type, name):
     72..312     +  promoter       U6 promoter: RNA polymerase III promoter for human U6 snRNA
    341..416     +  misc_RNA       gRNA scaffold: guide RNA scaffold for the Streptococcus pyogenes CRISPR/Cas9 system
    428..449     -  protein_bind   attB2 (fragment): mutant version of attB; recombination site for the Gateway® BP reaction BP Clonase™
    463..517     -  CDS            lacI (fragment): lac repressor; lacI; The lac repressor binds to the lac operator to inhibit transcription in E. coli. This inhibition can be relieved by adding lactose or isopropyl-β-D-thiogalactopyranoside (IPTG).
    519..652     -  rep_origin     RSF ori (fragment): Plasmids containing the RSF 1030 origin of replication can be propagated in E. coli cells that contain additional plasmids with compatible origins.
    658..714     +  misc_feature   MCS: pUC18/19 multiple cloning site
    751..767     -  protein_bind   lac operator: The lac repressor binds to the lac operator to inhibit transcription in E. coli. This inhibition can be relieved by adding lactose or isopropyl-β-D-thiogalactopyranoside (IPTG). lac repressor encoded by lacI
    775..805     -  promoter       lac promoter: promoter for the E. coli lac operon
    820..841     -  protein_bind   CAP binding site: CAP binding activates transcription in the presence of cAMP. E. coli catabolite activator protein
    854..946     -  CDS            lacI (fragment): lac repressor; lacI; The lac repressor binds to the lac operator to inhibit transcription in E. coli. This inhibition can be relieved by adding lactose or isopropyl-β-D-thiogalactopyranoside (IPTG).
   1129..1717    -  rep_origin     ori: high-copy-number ColE1/pMB1/pBR322/pUC origin of replication
   1888..2748    -  CDS            AmpR: β-lactamase; bla; confers resistance to ampicillin, carbenicillin, and related antibiotics
   2749..41      -  promoter       AmpR promoter (across the origin): bla
>Addgene plasmid #170834 | Eomes gRNA#1 | addgene full sequence | sequence record 341126 | Addgene NGS Result
TTTGAATGTATTTAGAAAAATAAACAAATAGGGGTTCCGCGCACATTTCCCCGAAAAGTGCCACCTGACG
TGAGGGCCTATTTCCCATGATTCCTTCATATTTGCATATACGATACAAGGCTGTTAGAGAGATAATTAGA
ATTAATTTGACTGTAAACACAAAGATATTAGTACAAAATACGTGACGTAGAAAGTAATAATTTCTTGGGT
AGTTTGCAGTTTTAAAATTATGTTTTAAAATGGACTATCATATGCTTACCGTAACTTGAAAGTATTTCGA
TTTCTTGGCTTTATATATCTTGTGGAAAGGACGAAACACCGGGCGCGCACTTCTACTCGCGTTTTAGAGC
TAGAAATAGCAAGTTAAAATAAGGCTAGTCCGTTATCAACTTGAAAAAGTGGCACCGAGTCGGTGCTTTT
TTTCTAGACCCAGCTTTCTTGTACAAAGTTGGCATTAGATCCGCTGCATTAATGAATCGGCCAACGCGCG
GGGAGAGGCGGTTTGCGTATTGGGCGCTCTTCCGCTTCCTCGCTCACTGACTCGCTGCGCTCGGTCGTTC
GGCTGCGGCGAGCGGTATCAGCTCACTCAAAGGCGGTAATACGGTTATCCACAGAATCAGGGGATAACGC
AGGAAAGAACATGTGAGCAAAAGGCCAGAATTCGAGCTCGGTACCCGGGGATCCTCTAGAGTCGACCTGC
AGGCATGCAAGCTTGGCGTAATCATGGTCATAGCTGTTTCCTGTGTGAAATTGTTATCCGCTCACAATTC
CACACAACATACGAGCCGGAAGCATAAAGTGTAAAGCCTGGGGTGCCTAATGAGTGAGCTAACTCACATT
AATTGCGTTGCGCTCACTGCCCGCTTTCCAGTCGGGAAACCTGTCGTGCCAGCTGCATTAATGAATCGGC
CAACGCGCGGGGAGAGGCGGTTTGCGTATTGGGCGCTCTTCCGCTTCCTCGCTCACTGACTCGCTGCGCT
CGGTCGTTCGGCTGCGGCGAGCGGTATCAGCTCACTCAAAGGCGGTAATACGGTTATCCACAGAATCAGG
GGATAACGCAGGAAAGAACATGTGAGCAAAAGGCCAGCAAAAGGCCAGGAACCGTAAAAAGGCCGCGTTG
CTGGCGTTTTTCCATAGGCTCCGCCCCCCTGACGAGCATCACAAAAATCGACGCTCAAGTCAGAGGTGGC
GAAACCCGACAGGACTATAAAGATACCAGGCGTTTCCCCCTGGAAGCTCCCTCGTGCGCTCTCCTGTTCC
GACCCTGCCGCTTACCGGATACCTGTCCGCCTTTCTCCCTTCGGGAAGCGTGGCGCTTTCTCATAGCTCA
CGCTGTAGGTATCTCAGTTCGGTGTAGGTCGTTCGCTCCAAGCTGGGCTGTGTGCACGAACCCCCCGTTC
AGCCCGACCGCTGCGCCTTATCCGGTAACTATCGTCTTGAGTCCAACCCGGTAAGACACGACTTATCGCC
ACTGGCAGCAGCCACTGGTAACAGGATTAGCAGAGCGAGGTATGTAGGCGGTGCTACAGAGTTCTTGAAG
TGGTGGCCTAACTACGGCTACACTAGAAGAACAGTATTTGGTATCTGCGCTCTGCTGAAGCCAGTTACCT
TCGGAAAAAGAGTTGGTAGCTCTTGATCCGGCAAACAAACCACCGCTGGTAGCGGTGGTTTTTTTGTTTG
CAAGCAGCAGATTACGCGCAGAAAAAAAGGATCTCAAGAAGATCCTTTGATCTTTTCTACGGGGTCTGAC
GCTCAGTGGAACGAAAACTCACGTTAAGGGATTTTGGTCATGAGATTATCAAAAAGGATCTTCACCTAGA
TCCTTTTAAATTAAAAATGAAGTTTTAAATCAATCTAAAGTATATATGAGTAAACTTGGTCTGACAGTTA
CCAATGCTTAATCAGTGAGGCACCTATCTCAGCGATCTGTCTATTTCGTTCATCCATAGTTGCCTGACTC
CCCGTCGTGTAGATAACTACGATACGGGAGGGCTTACCATCTGGCCCCAGTGCTGCAATGATACCGCGAG
ACCCACGCTCACCGGCTCCAGATTTATCAGCAATAAACCAGCCAGCCGGAAGGGCCGAGCGCAGAAGTGG
TCCTGCAACTTTATCCGCCTCCATCCAGTCTATTAATTGTTGCCGGGAAGCTAGAGTAAGTAGTTCGCCA
GTTAATAGTTTGCGCAACGTTGTTGCCATTGCTACAGGCATCGTGGTGTCACGCTCGTCGTTTGGTATGG
CTTCATTCAGCTCCGGTTCCCAACGATCAAGGCGAGTTACATGATCCCCCATGTTGTGCAAAAAAGCGGT
TAGCTCCTTCGGTCCTCCGATCGTTGTCAGAAGTAAGTTGGCCGCAGTGTTATCACTCATGGTTATGGCA
GCACTGCATAATTCTCTTACTGTCATGCCATCCGTAAGATGCTTTTCTGTGACTGGTGAGTACTCAACCA
AGTCATTCTGAGAATAGTGTATGCGGCGACCGAGTTGCTCTTGCCCGGCGTCAATACGGGATAATACCGC
GCCACATAGCAGAACTTTAAAAGTGCTCATCATTGGAAAACGTTCTTCGGGGCGAAAACTCTCAAGGATC
TTACCGCTGTTGAGATCCAGTTCGATGTAACCCACTCGTGCACCCAACTGATCTTCAGCATCTTTTACTT
TCACCAGCGTTTCTGGGTGAGCAAAAACAGGAAGGCAAAATGCCGCAAAAAAGGGAATAAGGGCGACACG
GAAATGTTGAATACTCATACTCTTCCTTTTTCAATATTATTGAAGCATTTATCAGGGTTATTGTCTCATG
AGCGGATACATA
